>Addgene plasmid #134135 | pIW088 | addgene full sequence | sequence record 270298 | Addgene NGS Result
CCTAAAACAGTTCCCGCCTCCGTCTGAATTTTTGCTTTCGGTTTGGAACCGAAGCCGCGCGTCTTGTCTG
CTGCAGCGCTGCAGCATCGTTCTGTGTTGTCTCTGTCTGACTGTGTTTCTGTATTTGTCTGAAAATTAGG
GCCAGACTGTTACCACTCCCTTAAGTTTGACCTTAGGTCACTGGAAAGATGTCGAGCGGATCGCTCACAA
CCAGTCGGTAGATGTCAAGAAGAGACGTTGGGTTACCTTCTGCTCTGCAGAATGGCCAACCTTTAACGTC
GGATGGCCGCGAGACGGCACCTTTAACCGAGACCTCATCACCCAGGTTAAGATCAAGGTCTTTTCACCTG
GCCCGCATGGACACCCAGACCAGGTCCCCTACATCGTGACCTGGGAAGCCTTGGCTTTTGACCCCCCTCC
CTGGGTCAAGCCCTTTGTACACCCTAAGCCTCCGCCTCCTCTTCCTCCATCCGCCCCGTCTCTCCCCCTT
GAACCTCCTCGTTCGACCCCGCCTCGATCCTCCCTTTATCCAGCCCTCACTCCTTCTCTAGGCGCCGGCC
GGATCCCAGTGTGGTGGTACGCTACCGGTCGCCACCATGGTGAGCAAGGGCGAGGAGCTGTTCACCGGGG
TGGTGCCCATCCTGGTCGAGCTGGACGGCGACGTAAACGGCCACAAGTTCAGCGTGTCCGGCGAGGGCGA
GGGCGATGCCACCTACGGCAAGCTGACCCTGAAGTTCATCTGCACCACCGGCAAGCTGCCCGTGCCCTGG
CCCACCCTCGTGACCACCCTGACCTACGGCGTGCAGTGCTTCAGCCGCTACCCCGACCACATGAAGCAGC
ACGACTTCTTCAAGTCCGCCATGCCCGAAGGCTACGTCCAGGAGCGCACCATCTTCTTCAAGGACGACGG
CAACTACAAGACCCGCGCCGAGGTGAAGTTCGAGGGCGACACCCTGGTGAACCGCATCGAGCTGAAGGGC
ATCGACTTCAAGGAGGACGGCAACATCCTGGGGCACAAGCTGGAGTACAACTACAACAGCCACAACGTCT
ATATCATGGCCGACAAGCAGAAGAACGGCATCAAGGTGAACTTCAAGATCCGCCACAACATCGAGGACGG
CAGCGTGCAGCTCGCCGACCACTACCAGCAGAACACCCCCATCGGCGACGGCCCCGTGCTGCTGCCCGAC
AACCACTACCTGAGCACCCAGTCCGCCCTGAGCAAAGACCCCAACGAGAAGCGCGATCACATGGTCCTGC
TGGAGTTCGTGACCGCCGCCGGGATCACTCTCGGCATGGACGAGCTGTACAAGTCCGGAGGGGATCGGTG
GAGCTCCACCGGTGGCGGCCGCTCTAGAGAGAATCTTTATTTTCAGGGCGCCGCCAAATTCAAAGAAACC
GCTGCTGCTAAATTCGAACGCCAGCACATGGACAGCGGAGGTGGAGGTACTAGTCTCGAGATGGCAAGCA
GCGACCTGGAGCAGCTGTGCTCTCATGTTAATGAAAAGATTGGCAATATTAAGAAAACCTTATCATTAAG
AAACTGTGGACAAGAGCCCACACTGAAGACCGTATTAAATAAAATAGGAGATGAGATCATTGTAATAAAT
GAACTTCTAAATAAATTGGAATTGGAAATTCAGTATCAAGAACAAACCAACAATTCACTCAAGGAACTCT
GTGAATCTCTTGAAGAAGATTACAAAGACATAGAACATCTTAAAGAAAACGTTCCTTCCCATTTGCCTCA
AGTAACAGTAACCCAGAGCTGTGTTAAGGGATCAGATCTTGATCCTGAAGAACCAATCAAAGTTGAAGAA
CCTGAACCCGTAAAGAAGCCTCCCAAAGAGCAAAGAAGTATTAAGGAAATGCCATTTATAACTTGTGATG
AGTTTAACGGGGTGCCAAGTTACATGAAATCGCGACTGACATACAACCAGATTAATGATGTTATTAAAGA
AATCAACAAGGCAGTAATTAGTAAATATAAAATCCTACATCAGCCAAAAAAGTCTATGAACTCTGTGACC
AGAAATCTCTATCACAGATTTATTGATGAAGAAACGAAGGATACCAAAGGTCGTTATTTCATCGTAGAGG
CTGACATAAAGGAGTTCACAACTTTGGCCGCGGATGCAAAGTTTCACGTGTTACTGAATATTTTACGACA
CTGCCGGAGGCTATCAGAGGTCCGAGGGGGAGGTTTAACACGATACGTAATAACCTGACCGCGGGCCCGG
GATCCACCGGATCTAGATAACTGATCATAATCAGCCATACCACATTTGTAGAGGTTTTACTTGCTTTAAA
AAACCTCCCACACCTCCCCCTGAACCTGAAACATAAAATGAATGCAATTCGCCAGCACAGTGGTCGACCC
TGTGGAATGTGTGTCAGTTAGGGTGTGGAAAGTCCCCAGGCTCCCCAGCAGGCAGAAGTATGCAAAGCAT
GCATCTCAATTAGTCAGCAACCAGGTGTGGAAAGTCCCCAGGCTCCCCAGCAGGCAGAAGTATGCAAAGC
ATGCATCTCAATTAGTCAGCAACCATAGTCCCGCCCCTAACTCCGCCCATCCCGCCCCTAACTCCGCCCA
GTTCCGCCCATTCTCCGCCCCATGGCTGACTAATTTTTTTTATTTATGCAGAGGCCGAGGCCGCCTCGGC
CTCTGAGCTATTCCAGAAGTAGTGAGGAGGCTTTTTTGGAGGCCTAGGCTTTTGCAAAAAGCTTCATGGC
CAAGCCTTTGTCTCAAGAAGAATCCACCCTCATTGAAAGAGCAACGGCTACAATCAACAGCATCCCCATC
TCTGAAGACTACAGCGTCGCCAGCGCAGCTCTCTCTAGCGACGGCCGCATCTTCACTGGTGTCAATGTAT
ATCATTTTACTGGGGGACCTTGTGCAGAACTCGTGGTGCTGGGCACTGCTGCTGCTGCGGCAGCTGGCAA
CCTGACTTGTATCGTCGCGATCGGAAATGAGAACAGGGGCATCTTGAGCCCCTGCGGACGGTGCCGACAG
GTGCTTCTCGATCTGCATCCTGGGATCAAAGCCATAGTGAAGGACAGTGATGGACAGCCGACGGCAGTTG
GGATTCGTGAATTGCTGCCCTCTGGTTATGTGTGGGAGGGCTAAGATCGATAAAATAAAAGATTTTATTT
AGTCTCCAGAAAAAGGGGGGAATGAAAGACCCCACCTGTAGGTTTGGCAAGCTAGCTTAAGTAACGCCAT
TTTGCAAGGCATGGAAAAATACATAACTGAGAATAGAGAAGTTCAGATCAAGGTCAGGAACAGATGGAAC
AGCTGAATATGGGCCAAACAGGATATCTGTGGTAAGCAGTTCCTGCCCCGGCTCAGGGCCAAGAACAGAT
GGAACAGCTGAATATGGGCCAAACAGGATATCTGTGGTAAGCAGTTCCTGCCCCGGCTCAGGGCCAAGAA
CAGATGGTCCCCAGATGCGGTCCAGCCCTCAGCAGTTTCTAGAGAACCATCAGATGTTTCCAGGGTGCCC
CAAGGACCTGAAATGACCCTGTGCCTTATTTGAACTAACCAATCAGTTCGCTTCTCGCTTCTGTTCGCGC
GCTTCTGCTCCCCGAGCTCAATAAAAGAGCCCACAACCCCTCACTCGGGGCGCCAGTCCTCCGATTGACT
GAGTCGCCCGGGTACCCGTGTATCCAATAAACCCTCTTGCAGTTGCATCCGACTTGTGGTCTCGCTGTTC
CTTGGGAGGGTCTCCTCTGAGTGATTGACTACCCGTCAGCGGGGGTCTTTCACATGCAGCATGTATCAAA
ATTAATTTGGTTTTTTTTCTTAAGTATTTACATTAAATGGCCATAGTTGCATTAATGAATCGGCCAACGC
GCGGGGAGAGGCGGTTTGCGTATTGGGCGCTCTTCCGCTTCCTCGCTCACTGACTCGCTGCGCTCGGTCG
TTCGGCTGCGGCGAGCGGTATCAGCTCACTCAAAGGCGGTAATACGGTTATCCACAGAATCAGGGGATAA
CGCAGGAAAGAACATGTGAGCAAAAGGCCAGCAAAAGGCCAGGAACCGTAAAAAGGCCGCGTTGCTGGCG
TTTTTCCATAGGCTCCGCCCCCCTGACGAGCATCACAAAAATCGACGCTCAAGTCAGAGGTGGCGAAACC
CGACAGGACTATAAAGATACCAGGCGTTTCCCCCTGGAAGCTCCCTCGTGCGCTCTCCTGTTCCGACCCT
GCCGCTTACCGGATACCTGTCCGCCTTTCTCCCTTCGGGAAGCGTGGCGCTTTCTCATAGCTCACGCTGT
AGGTATCTCAGTTCGGTGTAGGTCGTTCGCTCCAAGCTGGGCTGTGTGCACGAACCCCCCGTTCAGCCCG
ACCGCTGCGCCTTATCCGGTAACTATCGTCTTGAGTCCAACCCGGTAAGACACGACTTATCGCCACTGGC
AGCAGCCACTGGTAACAGGATTAGCAGAGCGAGGTATGTAGGCGGTGCTACAGAGTTCTTGAAGTGGTGG
CCTAACTACGGCTACACTAGAAGAACAGTATTTGGTATCTGCGCTCTGCTGAAGCCAGTTACCTTCGGAA
AAAGAGTTGGTAGCTCTTGATCCGGCAAACAAACCACCGCTGGTAGCGGTGGTTTTTTTGTTTGCAAGCA
GCAGATTACGCGCAGAAAAAAAGGATCTCAAGAAGATCCTTTGATCTTTTCTACGGGGTCTGACGCTCAG
TGGAACGAAAACTCACGTTAAGGGATTTTGGTCATGAGATTATCAAAAAGGATCTTCACCTAGATCCTTT
TGCGGCCGCAAATCAATCTAAAGTATATATGAGTAAACTTGGTCTGACAGTTACCAATGCTTAATCAGTG
AGGCACCTATCTCAGCGATCTGTCTATTTCGTTCATCCATAGTTGCCTGACTCCCCGTCGTGTAGATAAC
TACGATACGGGAGGGCTTACCATCTGGCCCCAGTGCTGCAATGATACCGCGAGACCCACGCTCACCGGCT
CCAGATTTATCAGCAATAAACCAGCCAGCCGGAAGGGCCGAGCGCAGAAGTGGTCCTGCAACTTTATCCG
CCTCCATCCAGTCTATTAATTGTTGCCGGGAAGCTAGAGTAAGTAGTTCGCCAGTTAATAGTTTGCGCAA
CGTTGTTGCCATTGCTACAGGCATCGTGGTGTCACGCTCGTCGTTTGGTATGGCTTCATTCAGCTCCGGT
TCCCAACGATCAAGGCGAGTTACATGATCCCCCATGTTGTGCAAAAAAGCGGTTAGCTCCTTCGGTCCTC
CGATCGTTGTCAGAAGTAAGTTGGCCGCAGTGTTATCACTCATGGTTATGGCAGCACTGCATAATTCTCT
TACTGTCATGCCATCCGTAAGATGCTTTTCTGTGACTGGTGAGTACTCAACCAAGTCATTCTGAGAATAG
TGTATGCGGCGACCGAGTTGCTCTTGCCCGGCGTCAATACGGGATAATACCGCGCCACATAGCAGAACTT
TAAAAGTGCTCATCATTGGAAAACGTTCTTCGGGGCGAAAACTCTCAAGGATCTTACCGCTGTTGAGATC
CAGTTCGATGTAACCCACTCGTGCACCCAACTGATCTTCAGCATCTTTTACTTTCACCAGCGTTTCTGGG
TGAGCAAAAACAGGAAGGCAAAATGCCGCAAAAAAGGGAATAAGGGCGACACGGAAATGTTGAATACTCA
TACTCTTCCTTTTTCAATATTATTGAAGCATTTATCAGGGTTATTGTCTCATGAGCGGATACATATTTGA
ATGTATTTAGAAAAATAAACAAATAGGGGTTCCGCGCACATTTCCCCGAAAAGTGCCACCTGCAGCCTGA
ATATGGGCCAAACAGGATATCTGTGGTAAGCAGTTCCTGCCCCGGCTCAGGGCCAAGAACAGATGGAACA
GCTGAATATGGGCCAAACAGGATATCTGTGGTAAGCAGTTCCTGCCCCGGCTCAGGGCCAAGAACAGATG
GTCCCCAGATGCGGTCCAGCCCTCAGCAGTTTCTAGAGAACCATCAGATGTTTCCAGGGTGCCCCAAGGA
CCTGAAATGACCCTGTGCCTTATTTGAACTAACCAATCAGTTCGCTTCTCGCTTCTGTTCGCGCGCTTCT
GCTCCCCGAGCTCAATAAAAGAGCCCACAACCCCTCACTCGGGGCGCCAGTCCTCCGATTGACTGAGTCG
CCCGGGTACCCGTGTATCCAATAAACCCTCTTGCAGTTGCATCCGACTTGTGGTCTCGCTGTTCCTTGGG
AGGGTCTCCTCTGAGTGATTGACTACCCGTCAGCGGGGGTCTTTCATTTGGGGGCTCGTCCGGGATCGGG
AGACCCCTGCCCAGGGACCACCGACCCACCACCGGGAGGCAAGCTGGCCAGCAACTTATCTGTGTCTGTC
CGATTGTCTAGTGTCTATGACTGATTTTATGCGCCTGCGTCGGTACTAGTTAGCTAACTAGCTCTGTATC
TGGCGGACCCGTGGTGGAACTGACGAGTTCTGAACACCCGGCCGCAACCCTGGGAGACGTCCCAGGGACT
TTGGGGGCCGTTTTTGTGGCCCGACCTGAGGAAGGGAGTCGATGTGGAATCCGACCCCGTCAGGATATGT
GGTTCTGGTAGGAGACGAGAA
Features (pLannotate 1.2.2; 18 found; start..end, strand, type, name):
    140..556     +  CDS            gag (truncated): truncated Moloney murine leukemia virus (MMLV) gag gene lacking the start codon
    597..1313    +  CDS            EGFP: EGFP is a basic (constitutively fluorescent) green fluorescent protein published in 1996, derived from Aequorea victoria. It is reported to be a rapidly-maturing weak dimer with moderate acid sensitivity.
   1340..1358    +  misc_feature   MCS (fragment): pBluescript multiple cloning site
   1359..1378    +  CDS            capTEV™ (fragment): composite tag for in vivo biotinylation, TEV protease cleavage, and 6xHis tagging
   1392..1436    +  CDS            S-Tag: affinity and epitope tag derived from pancreatic ribonuclease A
   1461..2225    +  CDS            SKA1: SKA1_HUMAN - Also known as C18orf24. Experimental evidence at protein level: Swiss-Prot protein existence level 1. Component of the SKA1 complex, a microtubule-binding subcomplex of the outer kinetochore that is essential for proper chromosome segregation (PubMed:17093495, PubMed:19289083, PubMed:23085020). Required for timely anaphase onset during mitosis, when chromosomes undergo bipolar attachment on spindle microtubules leading to silencing of the spindle checkpoint (PubMed:17093495). The SKA1 complex is a direct component of the kinetochore-microtubule interface and directly associates wi
   2228..2250    +  misc_feature   MCS (fragment): multiple cloning site
   2262..2346    +  CDS            large T antigen (fragment): large T antigen from SV40 (simian virus 40)
   2389..2718    +  promoter       SV40 promoter: SV40 enhancer and early promoter
   2726..3124    +  CDS            BSD: blasticidin S deaminase; Aspergillus terreus BSD; confers resistance to blasticidin
   3171..3292    +  LTR            3' LTR (ΔU3) (fragment): self-inactivating 3' long terminal repeat (LTR) from Moloney murine leukemia virus
   3293..3762    +  LTR            LTR: long terminal repeat from Moloney murine leukemia virus
   3828..3880    -  CDS            lacI (fragment): lac repressor; lacI; The lac repressor binds to the lac operator to inhibit transcription in E. coli. This inhibition can be relieved by adding lactose or isopropyl-β-D-thiogalactopyranoside (IPTG).
   4063..4651    -  rep_origin     ori: high-copy-number ColE1/pMB1/pBR322/pUC origin of replication
   4811..5671    -  CDS            AmpR: β-lactamase; bla; confers resistance to ampicillin, carbenicillin, and related antibiotics
   5672..5776    -  promoter       AmpR promoter: bla
   5807..6276    +  LTR            LTR: long terminal repeat from Moloney murine leukemia virus
   6400..73      +  misc_feature   MESV Ψ (fragment) (across the origin): packaging signal of murine embryonic stem cell virus
