[The description below was written by a language model from this plasmid's Addgene catalogue record and pLannotate feature annotations shown in this document.]
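Description:
pIW088 is a Moloney murine leukemia virus-based retroviral expression plasmid built on pJAG98, a pBABEblast derivative, for stable delivery of a GFP-tagged human Ska1 variant into mammalian cells. In bacteria it is maintained through a high-copy ColE1/pUC-type origin and selected with ampicillin via the β-lactamase gene. The retroviral portion is bounded by MMLV long terminal repeats and carries a packaging signal plus a truncated gag segment lacking its start codon, elements that allow the transcribed genome to be encapsidated when the plasmid is introduced into a packaging cell line supplying the viral proteins in trans.

No separate internal promoter is annotated upstream of the fusion gene, so expression is presumably driven from the 5′ LTR, as is usual for pBABE vectors. The open reading frame begins with EGFP, followed by a short linker region in which the annotation detects a fragment of a TEV-cleavage composite tag and an S-tag, and then the SKA1 coding sequence. According to the catalogue entry, this SKA1 is "hardened" against CRISPR/Cas9 targeting and carries the K223A and K226A substitutions. Downstream, an SV40 enhancer/early promoter drives blasticidin S deaminase, permitting blasticidin selection of transduced cells.

Ska1 is a component of the microtubule-binding Ska1 complex at the outer kinetochore, required for proper chromosome segregation. The CRISPR-resistant design suits replacement experiments in which endogenous SKA1 is disrupted by Cas9 and the fluorescent mutant protein is examined for localization and function. This fits the associated study of the tubulin-interacting surfaces needed for Ska1 microtubule tip tracking.
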