Addgene plasmid #134135: pIW088
Purpose: Retroviral expression of GFP-Ska1
Depositing lab: Iain Cheeseman. Depositing organization: Whitehead Institute for Biomedical Research. Publication: Microtubule Tip Tracking by the Spindle and Kinetochore Protein Ska1 Requires Diverse Tubulin-Interacting Surfaces. Monda JK, Whitney IP, Tarasovetc EV, Wilson-Kubalek E, Milligan RA, Grishchuk EL, Cheeseman IM. Curr Biol. 2017 Dec 4;27(23):3666-3675.e6. doi: 10.1016/j.cub.2017.10.018. Epub 2017 Nov 16. PubMed 29153323.
Backbone
  Vector backbone: pJAG98 (pBABEblast)
  Vector type: Mammalian Expression, Retroviral
Growth in bacteria
  Bacterial resistance: Ampicillin, 100 μg/mL
  Growth temperature: 37°C
  Growth strain: NEB Stable
  Copy number: High Copy
Gene/Insert
  Gene/Insert name: GFP-human Ska1 CRISPR/Cas9 hardened
  Species: H. sapiens (human)
  Mutation: CRISPR resistant, K223A K226A
  Entrez Gene: SKA1 (a.k.a. C18orf24)
  Tag / fusion protein: GFP (N terminal on insert)
  Cloning method: Restriction Enzyme; 5′ cloning site unknown (unknown if destroyed); 3′ cloning site unknown (unknown if destroyed)
Terms and licenses: Academic/Nonprofit Terms; Industry Terms: Not Available to Industry
How to cite: pIW088 was a gift from Iain Cheeseman (Addgene plasmid # 134135 ; http://n2t.net/addgene:134135 ; RRID:Addgene_134135)
